Addgene plasmid #204075: pBP-P_phlF-PPhlF
Purpose: Type 0 promoter part
Depositing lab: Mikhail Shapiro. Depositing organization: California Institute of Technology.
Backbone
  Vector backbone: pSB1C3
  Backbone manufacturer: iGEM
  Vector type: Bacterial Expression
Growth in bacteria
  Bacterial resistance: Chloramphenicol, 25 μg/mL
  Growth temperature: 37°C
  Growth strain: NEB Stable
  Copy number: High Copy
Gene/Insert
  Gene/Insert name: phlF repressor and PPhlF DAPG-inducible promoter
  Species: Synthetic
  Mutation: None
  Cloning method: Gibson Cloning
Terms and licenses: Academic/Nonprofit Terms; Industry Terms: Not Available to Industry
How to cite: pBP-P_phlF-PPhlF was a gift from Mikhail Shapiro (Addgene plasmid # 204075 ; http://n2t.net/addgene:204075 ; RRID:Addgene_204075)
