[The description below was written by a language model from this plasmid's Addgene catalogue record and pLannotate feature annotations shown in this document.]
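Description:
pBP-P_phlF-PPhlF is a small (about 2.8 kb) bacterial parts plasmid built on the iGEM pSB1C3 backbone and catalogued as a "Type 0 promoter part", meaning it stores a reusable regulatory module intended to be assembled into larger constructs rather than serving as a finished expression vector. It replicates in E. coli from a high-copy ColE1/pUC-type origin and is selected with chloramphenicol through a cat (chloramphenicol acetyltransferase) gene driven by its native cat promoter and followed by the lambda t0 terminator.

The synthetic insert, introduced by Gibson cloning, is described as the phlF repressor together with the PPhlF promoter. PhlF is a TetR-family repressor that binds its operator in PPhlF and keeps the promoter silent. The inducer 2,4-diacetylphloroglucinol (DAPG) releases PhlF and permits transcription, so the part provides a self-contained DAPG-inducible switch that carries both sensor and output promoter.

The automated annotation does not label the phlF coding sequence or PPhlF themselves. It does detect a reverse-strand lacIq promoter fragment and, further along the same strand, an fd terminator. The unannotated interval of roughly 600 bp between them is consistent with a constitutively expressed repressor cassette, although the record does not state this explicitly. A his operon terminator lies on the forward strand between this region and the origin, probably insulating the part from backbone transcription. No downstream gene of interest or reporter is annotated, which fits the plasmid's role as a promoter part to be placed upstream of a user-chosen coding sequence for inducible bacterial expression.
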