Features (pLannotate 1.2.2; 7 found; start..end, strand, type, name):
    183..277     -  terminator     lambda t0 terminator: transcription terminator from phage lambda
    301..957     -  CDS            cat: CAT_ECOLX - Experimental evidence at protein level: Swiss-Prot protein existence level 1. This enzyme is an effector of chloramphenicol resistance in bacteria. From Escherichia coli. This protein is used as a marker in many commonly used cloning vectors, such as pACYC184.
    958..1055    -  promoter       cat promoter: promoter of the E. coli cat gene encoding chloramphenicol acetyltransferase
   1152..1191    -  terminator     fd terminator: central terminator from bacteriophage fd (Otsuka and Kunisawa, 1982)
   1795..1868    -  promoter       lacIq promoter (fragment): lacI (mutant); In the lacIq allele, a single base change in the promoter boosts expression of the lacI gene about 10-fold.
   1954..2011    +  terminator     his operon terminator: This putative transcriptin terminator from the E. coli his operon has a 2-bp deletion introduced during synthesis. Its efficiency has not been determined.
   2206..2794    -  rep_origin     ori: high-copy-number ColE1/pMB1/pBR322/pUC origin of replication
>Addgene plasmid #204075 | pBP-P_phlF-PPhlF | addgene full sequence | sequence record 413890 | Addgene NGS Result
GAAGATCCTTTGATCTTTTCTACGGGGTCTGACGCTCAGTGGAACGAAAACTCACGTTAAGGGATTTTGG
TCATGAGATTATCAAAAAGGATCTTCACCTAGATCCTTTTAAATTAAAAATGAAGTTTTAAATCAATCTA
AAGTATATATGAGTAAACTTGGTCTGACAGCTCGAGGCTTGGATTCTCACCAATAAAAAACGCCCGGCGG
CAACCGAGCGTTCTGAACAAATCCAGATGGAGTTCTGAGGTCATTACTGGATCTATCAACAGGAGTCCAA
GCGAGCTCGATATCAAATTACGCCCCGCCCTGCCACTCATCGCAGTACTGTTGTAATTCATTAAGCATTC
TGCCGACATGGAAGCCATCACAAACGGCATGATGAACCTGAATCGCCAGCGGCATCAGCACCTTGTCGCC
TTGCGTATAATATTTGCCCATGGTGAAAACGGGGGCGAAGAAGTTGTCCATATTGGCCACGTTTAAATCA
AAACTGGTGAAACTCACCCAGGGATTGGCTGACACGAAAAACATATTCTCAATAAACCCTTTAGGGAAAT
AGGCCAGGTTTTCACCGTAACACGCCACATCTTGCGAATATATGTGTAGAAACTGCCGGAAATCGTCGTG
GTATTCACTCCAGAGCGATGAAAACGTTTCAGTTTGCTCATGGAAAACGGTGTAACAAGGGTGAACACTA
TCCCATATCACCAGCTCACCGTCTTTCATTGCCATACGAAATTCCGGATGAGCATTCATCAGGCGGGCAA
GAATGTGAATAAAGGCCGGATAAAACTTGTGCTTATTTTTCTTTACGGTCTTTAAAAAGGCCGTAATATC
CAGCTGAACGGTCTGGTTATAGGTACATTGAGCAACTGACTGAAATGCCTCAAAATGTTCTTTACGATGC
CATTGGGATATATCAACGGTGGTATATCCAGTGATTTTTTTCTCCATTTTAGCTTCCTTAGCTCCTGAAA
ATCTCGATAACTCAAAAAATACGCCCGGTAGTGATCTTATTTCATTATGGTGAAAGTTGGAACCTCTTAC
GTGCCCGATCAACTCGAGTGCCACCTGACGTCTAAGAAACCATTATTATCATGACATTAACCTATAAAAA
TAGGCGTATCACGAGGCAGAGGTCTCACTATTCCAAAAAAAAAGGCTCCAAAAGGAGCCTTTAATTGTAT
CTCAACACTGTGTACCCGGACAAACACCATTAATCAGCAGGAAGGTAAATTCTTCAATATCCTGTTCAAC
GGTCAACTGTTCGGTCAGCAGGCGATACCAACAAAAACCAAAAATCATATCCAGCAGCAGTTCACGATTG
ATATCTTTCGGCAGTTCACCATTGCTAATGGCATCTTCAACCAGTTTTTTCGGTATCTCACGACGACGTT
CCATAAACTGATCTTTCAGTTGGGTCAGGGTTACAGGGTCCAACTGTGCTTCTGCAATAACACAACGAAA
TGCTTCACCACAAATGGTTTCACGCCAAACTTTCCACAGATTATGCAGCAGAAAATCCAGATCGGCTTTA
AAGCTACCCAAATCCGGAAATTTACGTACCTGTTCGATTTCATTTTCATACACTTCGGCAATCAGTGCTG
CTTTGTTGGTCCACCAACGATAAATGGTCGGTTTGCCTGCACCGGCGCGACGTGCCACGCTTTCAATGCT
CAGACCGCTATAACCACATTCTTTCAGGATTTCAATGGTGCTGGTCAGAATTGCTTTATGGGTATGCGGA
CTACGCAGGCTACCAATGCTGCTACGGCTCGGGGTACGTGCCATATTCACCCCCATGAATTGACTCTCTT
CCGGGCGCTATCATGCCATACCGCGAAAGGTTTTGCACCATTCGATGGCGCGCCGCCGACGTACGGTGGA
ATCTGATTCGTTACCAATTGACATGATACGAAACGTACCGTATCGTTAAGGTGTACAGAGACCTCCGGCA
AAAAAGGGCAAGGTGTCACCACCCTGCCCTTTTTCTTTAAAACCGAAAAGATTACTTCGCGTTATGCAGG
CTTCCTCGCTCACTGACTCGCTGCGCTCGGTCGTTCGGCTGCGGCGAGCGGTATCAGCTCACTCAAAGGC
GGTAATACGGTTATCCACAGAATCAGGGGATAACGCAGGAAAGAACATGTGAGCAAAAGGCCAGCAAAAG
GCCAGGAACCGTAAAAAGGCCGCGTTGCTGGCGTTTTTCCACAGGCTCCGCCCCCCTGACGAGCATCACA
AAAATCGACGCTCAAGTCAGAGGTGGCGAAACCCGACAGGACTATAAAGATACCAGGCGTTTCCCCCTGG
AAGCTCCCTCGTGCGCTCTCCTGTTCCGACCCTGCCGCTTACCGGATACCTGTCCGCCTTTCTCCCTTCG
GGAAGCGTGGCGCTTTCTCATAGCTCACGCTGTAGGTATCTCAGTTCGGTGTAGGTCGTTCGCTCCAAGC
TGGGCTGTGTGCACGAACCCCCCGTTCAGCCCGACCGCTGCGCCTTATCCGGTAACTATCGTCTTGAGTC
CAACCCGGTAAGACACGACTTATCGCCACTGGCAGCAGCCACTGGTAACAGGATTAGCAGAGCGAGGTAT
GTAGGCGGTGCTACAGAGTTCTTGAAGTGGTGGCCTAACTACGGCTACACTAGAAGAACAGTATTTGGTA
TCTGCGCTCTGCTGAAGCCAGTTACCTTCGGAAAAAGAGTTGGTAGCTCTTGATCCGGCAAACAAACCAC
CGCTGGTAGCGGTGGTTTTTTTGTTTGCAAGCAGCAGATTACGCGCAGAAAAAAAGGATCTCAA
